Addgene plasmid #149579: pBbdCas9B(RBSmut)_arr2
Purpose: (Empty Backbone) parental, all-in-one CRISPRi vector for B. burgdorferi, parental for gRNA cloning
Depositing lab: Christine Jacobs-Wagner. Depositing organization: Stanford University. Publication: A CRISPR interference platform for selective downregulation of gene expression in Borrelia burgdorferi. Takacs CN, Scott M, Chang Y, Kloos ZA, Irnov I, Rosa PA, Liu J, Jacobs-Wagner C. Appl Environ Microbiol. 2020 Nov 30. pii: AEM.02519-20. doi: 10.1128/AEM.02519-20. PubMed 33257311.
Backbone
  Vector backbone: pBbdCas9B(RBSmut)
  Backbone manufacturer: CJW lab
  Modifications to backbone: dCas9, lacI, arr2
  Vector type: Bacterial Expression, CRISPR
  Selectable markers: Rifampicin
Growth in bacteria
  Bacterial resistance: Blasticidin, 100 μg/mL
  Growth temperature: 30°C
  Growth strain: NEB 5-alpha F' Iq
  Copy number: High Copy
Gene/Insert
  Gene/Insert name: None
  Promoter: PflaB, PpQE30
  Cloning method: Restriction Enzyme; 5′ cloning site Unknown (unknown if destroyed); 3′ cloning site Unknown (unknown if destroyed)
  Sequencing primers: 5′ Unknown
Terms and licenses: Academic/Nonprofit Terms; Industry Terms: Not Available to Industry
How to cite: pBbdCas9B(RBSmut)_arr2 was a gift from Christine Jacobs-Wagner (Addgene plasmid # 149579 ; http://n2t.net/addgene:149579 ; RRID:Addgene_149579)
