[The description below was written by a language model from this plasmid's Addgene catalogue record and the feature table of its GenBank file.]
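Description:
pBbdCas9B(RBSmut)_arr2 is a 10,925 bp all-in-one CRISPR interference shuttle vector for the Lyme disease spirochete Borrelia burgdorferi. It was deposited as an empty parental backbone into which guide RNA cassettes are cloned. The annotated feature table shows a high-copy ColE1/pUC-type origin for propagation in E. coli. The catalogue lists blasticidin as the bacterial resistance and rifampicin as an additional selectable marker, the latter matching the arr2 (rifampicin ADP-ribosyltransferase) gene named in the backbone modifications. Neither resistance gene, lacI, nor any Borrelia replication functions are annotated in the feature table, which leaves large stretches of the plasmid unlabelled, so their positions and arrangement cannot be read from the record.

The central payload is dCas9, the Streptococcus pyogenes Cas9 carrying the D10A and H840A substitutions that abolish nuclease activity while preserving RNA-guided DNA binding. It lies downstream of a phage T5 promoter with two lac operators, which corresponds to the PpQE30 promoter listed in the catalogue. With the lac repressor supplied from the plasmid-borne lacI, dCas9 expression is held off until IPTG is added. The "RBSmut" designation suggests an altered ribosome-binding site, presumably the one preceding dCas9, though the record does not describe the change or its purpose. The catalogue also lists PflaB, a constitutive Borrelia flagellin promoter, but does not say which gene or genes it drives.

No guide RNA is present. Once a targeting guide is inserted, induced dCas9 binds the chosen locus and blocks transcription, allowing selective, inducible knockdown of B. burgdorferi genes.
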