LOCUS       Exported 10925 bp ds-DNA circular SYN 13-MAY-2021
DEFINITION  parental, all-in-one CRISPRi vector for B. burgdorferi, parental for
            gRNA cloning.
ACCESSION   .
VERSION     .
KEYWORDS    pBbdCas9B(RBSmut)_arr2
SOURCE      synthetic DNA construct
  ORGANISM  synthetic DNA construct
REFERENCE   1 (bases 1 to 10925)
  AUTHORS   Takacs CN, Scott M, Chang Y, Kloos ZA, Irnov I, Rosa PA, Liu J,
            Jacobs-Wagner C
  TITLE     A CRISPR interference platform for selective downregulation of gene
            expression in Borrelia burgdorferi.
  JOURNAL   Appl Environ Microbiol. 2020 Nov 30. pii: AEM.02519-20. doi:
            10.1128/AEM.02519-20.
  PUBMED    33257311
REFERENCE   2 (bases 1 to 10925)
  AUTHORS   .
  TITLE     Direct Submission
  JOURNAL   Exported May 13, 2021 from SnapGene Server 1.1.58
            http://www.snapgene.com
FEATURES             Location/Qualifiers
     source          1..10925
                     /organism="synthetic DNA construct"
                     /mol_type="other DNA"
     promoter        2346..2390
                     /label=T5 promoter
                     /note="bacteriophage T5 promoter for E. coli RNA
                     polymerase, with embedded lac operator"
     protein_bind    2366..2382
                     /label=lac operator
                     /bound_moiety="lac repressor encoded by lacI"
                     /note="The lac repressor binds to the lac operator to
                     inhibit transcription in E. coli. This inhibition can be
                     relieved by adding lactose or
                     isopropyl-beta-D-thiogalactopyranoside (IPTG)."
     protein_bind    2398..2414
                     /label=lac operator
                     /bound_moiety="lac repressor encoded by lacI"
                     /note="The lac repressor binds to the lac operator to
                     inhibit transcription in E. coli. This inhibition can be
                     relieved by adding lactose or
                     isopropyl-beta-D-thiogalactopyranoside (IPTG)."
     CDS             2451..6557
                     /codon_start=1
                     /product="catalytically dead mutant of the Cas9
                     endonuclease from the Streptococcus pyogenes Type II
                     CRISPR/Cas system"
                     /label=dCas9
                     /note="RNA-guided DNA-binding protein that lacks
                     endonuclease activity due to the D10A mutation in the RuvC
                     catalytic domain and the H840A mutation in the HNH
                     catalytic domain"
                     /translation="MDKKYSIGLAIGTNSVGWAVITDEYKVPSKKFKVLGNTDRHSIKK
                     NLIGALLFDSGETAEATRLKRTARRRYTRRKNRICYLQEIFSNEMAKVDDSFFHRLEES
                     FLVEEDKKHERHPIFGNIVDEVAYHEKYPTIYHLRKKLVDSTDKADLRLIYLALAHMIK
                     FRGHFLIEGDLNPDNSDVDKLFIQLVQTYNQLFEENPINASGVDAKAILSARLSKSRRL
                     ENLIAQLPGEKKNGLFGNLIALSLGLTPNFKSNFDLAEDAKLQLSKDTYDDDLDNLLAQ
                     IGDQYADLFLAAKNLSDAILLSDILRVNTEITKAPLSASMIKRYDEHHQDLTLLKALVR
                     QQLPEKYKEIFFDQSKNGYAGYIDGGASQEEFYKFIKPILEKMDGTEELLVKLNREDLL
                     RKQRTFDNGSIPHQIHLGELHAILRRQEDFYPFLKDNREKIEKILTFRIPYYVGPLARG
                     NSRFAWMTRKSEETITPWNFEEVVDKGASAQSFIERMTNFDKNLPNEKVLPKHSLLYEY
                     FTVYNELTKVKYVTEGMRKPAFLSGEQKKAIVDLLFKTNRKVTVKQLKEDYFKKIECFD
                     SVEISGVEDRFNASLGTYHDLLKIIKDKDFLDNEENEDILEDIVLTLTLFEDREMIEER
                     LKTYAHLFDDKVMKQLKRRRYTGWGRLSRKLINGIRDKQSGKTILDFLKSDGFANRNFM
                     QLIHDDSLTFKEDIQKAQVSGQGDSLHEHIANLAGSPAIKKGILQTVKVVDELVKVMGR
                     HKPENIVIEMARENQTTQKGQKNSRERMKRIEEGIKELGSQILKEHPVENTQLQNEKLY
                     LYYLQNGRDMYVDQELDINRLSDYDVDAIVPQSFLKDDSIDNKVLTRSDKNRGKSDNVP
                     SEEVVKKMKNYWRQLLNAKLITQRKFDNLTKAERGGLSELDKAGFIKRQLVETRQITKH
                     VAQILDSRMNTKYDENDKLIREVKVITLKSKLVSDFRKDFQFYKVREINNYHHAHDAYL
                     NAVVGTALIKKYPKLESEFVYGDYKVYDVRKMIAKSEQEIGKATAKYFFYSNIMNFFKT
                     EITLANGEIRKRPLIETNGETGEIVWDKGRDFATVRKVLSMPQVNIVKKTEVQTGGFSK
                     ESILPKRNSDKLIARKKDWDPKKYGGFDSPTVAYSVLVVAKVEKGKSKKLKSVKELLGI
                     TILERSSFEKNPIDFLEAKGYKEVKKDLIIKLPKYSLFELENGRKRMLASAGELQKGNE
                     LALPSKYVNFLYLASHYEKLKGSPEDNEQKQLFVEQHKHYLDEIIEQISEFSKRVILAD
                     ANLDKVLSAYNKHRDKPIREQAENIIHLFTLTNLGAPAAFKYFDTTIDRKRYTSTKEVL
                     DATLIHQSITGLYETRIDLSQLGGD"
     rep_origin      7251..7839
                     /direction=RIGHT
                     /label=ori
                     /note="high-copy-number ColE1/pMB1/pBR322/pUC origin of
                     replication"
     primer_bind     7740..7759
                     /label=pBR322ori-F
                     /note="pBR322 origin, forward primer"
ORIGIN
        1 aaagccctaa gtcttttaat aaaaaatttt ttgtaaaaaa gttggcaaaa atagtttttg
       61 ctatatattt atatataaga aaaaattcaa tactcaagga gataaaaaat ggaaaactta
      121 aacaataatc cacaaaaaat taatcaaata aataagcaaa ctaattttat tggttttgaa
      181 aattttatag aacttgataa tcaagttaat caaactaaag aaaaaagtaa attaagtaag
      241 ataggtaaga aattacccgg aataagcagt caagtctagt gcggccgcat ggcttgttat
      301 gactgttttt ttggggtaca gtctatgcct cgggcatcca agcagcaagc gcgttacgcc
      361 gtgggtcgat gtttgatgtt atggagcagc aacgatgtta cgcagcaggg cagtcgccct
      421 aaaacaaagt taaacatcat gaggaggtaa cgtcatggta aaagattgga ttcctatttc
      481 tcatgataat tataaacaag tacaaggacc attttatcat ggaactaaag ctaatttagc
      541 aattggtgat ttactaacta caggatttat ttctcatttt gaagatggtc gaattcttaa
      601 acatatttat ttttcagctt taatggaacc agcagtttgg ggagctgaac ttgctatgtc
      661 actatctggt cttgaaggtc gtggttatat atatatagtt gaaccaacag gaccatttga
      721 agatgatcca aatcttacaa ataaaaaatt tcctggtaat ccaacacaat cttatagaac
      781 ttgtgaacct ttaagaattg ttggtgttgt tgaagattgg gaaggacatc ctgttgaatt
      841 aataagagga atgttagatt cattagaaga tttaaaacgt cgtggtttac atgttattga
      901 agattaacct ggcgcgccaa ataatgcccg tgtccctgtt gaatagggac acggtttttt
      961 aacaattttt ttattcctag gccttagtgg ccggtacccg gggatcctta ttactggccg
     1021 ctttctagcc tggatacttg tctggctagt tgcattagag agtcagctag agccctaggg
     1081 ctagctgttt gtgtattcgg agccagtgta gtttttcttt ttactaacga tacgggtaat
     1141 aattgattgc cttttacagc ctgaccttga gacaattgca aaagtctgtc cacagaggtt
     1201 tgacctaata atctaaaatc ttgtttgata gtagtaagtg gaggtatgta gcaactagaa
     1261 tcttctgtat catcataacc cacaactgaa atatcagccc caactctaag tccactttca
     1321 gtaatagctc gcatagctcc taaagccatt tgatcattag caactaacat agcagtaggg
     1381 acaatgcctt catttaacat ttgcattgtt tgctgaaatc ctgacatagc agaccaatct
     1441 ccttctcttt ctgctattgg ttgtatttga tttcttgtta aatacttgtg ccatcctgct
     1501 aatctcaatc tggcacttac tgaacttaag ggacctgcaa gtagtgcaat ttgttgatgg
     1561 cctaatgcaa caaggtgttc aactcctaac cttgttccat cttcgtgaga aaaaattata
     1621 gagtttattg gggtttggtc cgacacatcc aaaaacaatg ctggaacatt agtacatgct
     1681 gcttcaactg caatcgcatc ttggtcatca agaggataat taattataag tccactaaca
     1741 cgttgagcta ataaattatg tactgctgcc ttacaagcct ctacacctga tctctcaacc
     1801 attgatacaa caacgcttgc accaagttga tcagctctcg atttaattgc ggctacaatt
     1861 tgactaggcg catgtaatgc aagtgatgat gtggcaactc caattaaaag tgattgtttc
     1921 cccgcaagtt gctgagcaac gcgatttggt atataattca actctgccat agctgcttca
     1981 accttctctc ttgtttttgc agatacatga cttgcttggt tcacaactct cgaaaccgtt
     2041 tggtagctaa ccccggcata ttcagcaaca tcatacaaag taacaggttt catggatcat
     2101 tcctccatga taaaatttaa atttctgact ttggcaaatc cttttgcctg ttaaaaagaa
     2161 tagcacaaaa attaaaaaaa aagaaacgca aatagcaata gcattaaaaa taattattat
     2221 tatttatttc tttgattaaa atcaaaagcc tttaatgtat tttcttgatc tttcatgcgc
     2281 ttaacggtaa aatccaaggt attaagttca ccttccactt ttctctctct atcttctcta
     2341 gaaaatcata aaaaatttat ttgctttgtg agcggataac aattataata gattcaattg
     2401 tgagcggata acaatttcac acagaattca ttaaagaaga gaaattacat atggataaga
     2461 aatactcaat aggcttagct atcggcacaa atagcgtcgg atgggcggtg atcactgatg
     2521 aatataaggt tccgtctaaa aagttcaagg ttctgggaaa tacagaccgc cacagtatca
     2581 aaaaaaatct tataggggct cttttatttg acagtggaga gacagcggaa gcgactcgtc
     2641 tcaaacggac agctcgtaga aggtatacac gtcggaagaa tcgtatttgt tatctacagg
     2701 agattttttc aaatgagatg gcgaaagtag atgatagttt ctttcatcga cttgaagagt
     2761 cttttttggt ggaagaagac aagaagcatg aacgtcatcc tatttttgga aatatagtag
     2821 atgaagttgc ttatcatgag aaatatccaa ctatctatca tctgcgaaaa aaattggtag
     2881 attctactga taaagcggat ttgcgcttaa tctatttggc cttagcgcat atgattaagt
     2941 ttcgtggtca ttttttgatt gagggagatt taaatcctga taatagtgat gtggacaaac
     3001 tatttatcca gttggtacaa acctacaatc aattatttga agaaaaccct attaacgcaa
     3061 gtggagtaga tgctaaagcg attctttctg cacgattgag taaatcaaga cgattagaaa
     3121 atctcattgc tcagctcccc ggtgagaaga aaaatggctt atttgggaat ctcattgctt
     3181 tgtcattggg tttgacccct aattttaaat caaattttga tttggcagaa gatgctaaat
     3241 tacagctttc aaaagatact tacgatgatg atttagataa tttattggcg caaattggag
     3301 atcaatatgc tgatttgttt ttggcagcta agaatttatc agatgctatt ttactttcag
     3361 atatcctaag agtaaatact gaaataacta aggctcccct atcagcttca atgattaaac
     3421 gctacgatga acatcatcaa gacttgactc ttttaaaagc tttagttcga caacaacttc
     3481 cagaaaagta taaagaaatc ttttttgatc aatcaaaaaa cggatatgca ggttatattg
     3541 atgggggagc tagccaagaa gaattttata aatttatcaa accaatttta gaaaaaatgg
     3601 atggtactga ggaattattg gtgaaactaa atcgtgaaga tttgctgcgc aagcaacgga
     3661 cctttgacaa cggctctatt ccccatcaaa ttcacttggg tgagctgcat gctattttga
     3721 gaagacaaga agacttttat ccatttttaa aagacaatcg tgagaagatt gaaaaaatct
     3781 tgacttttcg aattccttat tatgttggtc cattggcgcg tggcaatagt cgttttgcat
     3841 ggatgactcg gaagtctgaa gaaacaatta ccccatggaa ttttgaagaa gttgtcgata
     3901 aaggtgcttc agctcaatca tttattgaac gcatgacaaa ctttgataaa aatcttccaa
     3961 atgaaaaagt actaccaaaa catagtttgc tttatgagta ttttacggtt tataacgaat
     4021 tgacaaaggt caaatatgtt actgaaggaa tgcgaaaacc agcatttctt tcaggtgaac
     4081 agaagaaagc cattgttgat ttactcttca aaacaaatcg aaaagtaacc gttaagcaat
     4141 taaaagaaga ttatttcaaa aaaatagaat gttttgatag tgttgaaatt tcaggagttg
     4201 aagatagatt taatgcttca ttaggtacct accatgattt gctaaaaatt attaaagata
     4261 aagatttttt ggataatgaa gaaaatgaag atatcttaga ggatattgtt ttaacattga
     4321 ccttatttga agatagggag atgattgagg aaagacttaa aacatatgct cacctctttg
     4381 atgataaggt gatgaaacag cttaaacgtc gccgttatac tggttgggga cgtttgtctc
     4441 gaaaattgat taatggtatt agggataagc aatctggcaa aacaatatta gattttttga
     4501 aatcagatgg ttttgccaat cgcaatttta tgcagctgat ccatgatgat agtttgacat
     4561 ttaaagaaga cattcaaaaa gcacaagtgt ctggacaagg cgatagttta catgaacata
     4621 ttgcaaattt agctggtagc cctgctatta aaaaaggtat tttacagact gtaaaagttg
     4681 ttgatgaatt ggtcaaagta atggggcggc ataagccaga aaatatcgtt attgaaatgg
     4741 cacgtgaaaa tcagacaact caaaagggcc agaaaaattc gcgagagcgt atgaaacgaa
     4801 tcgaagaagg tatcaaagaa ttaggaagtc agattcttaa agagcatcct gttgaaaata
     4861 ctcaattgca aaatgaaaag ctctatctct attatctcca aaatggaaga gacatgtatg
     4921 tggaccaaga attagatatt aatcgtttaa gtgattatga tgtcgatgcc attgttccac
     4981 aaagtttcct taaagacgat tcaatagaca ataaggtctt aacgcgttct gataaaaatc
     5041 gtggtaaatc ggataacgtt ccaagtgaag aagtagtcaa aaagatgaaa aactattgga
     5101 gacaacttct aaacgccaag ttaatcactc aacgtaagtt tgataattta acgaaagctg
     5161 aacgtggagg tttgagtgaa cttgataaag ctggttttat caaacgccaa ttggttgaaa
     5221 ctcgccaaat cactaagcat gtggcacaaa ttttggatag tcgcatgaat actaaatacg
     5281 atgaaaatga taaacttatt cgagaggtta aagtgattac cttaaaatct aaattagttt
     5341 ctgacttccg aaaagatttc caattctata aagtacgtga gattaacaat taccatcatg
     5401 cccatgatgc gtatctaaat gccgtcgttg gaactgcttt gattaagaaa tatccaaaac
     5461 ttgaatcgga gtttgtctat ggtgattata aagtttatga tgttcgtaaa atgattgcta
     5521 agtctgagca agaaataggc aaagcaaccg caaaatattt cttttactct aatatcatga
     5581 acttcttcaa aacagaaatt acacttgcaa atggagagat tcgcaaacgc cctctaatcg
     5641 aaactaatgg ggaaactgga gaaattgtct gggataaagg gcgagatttt gccacagtgc
     5701 gcaaagtatt gtccatgccc caagtcaata ttgtcaagaa aacagaagtc cagacaggcg
     5761 gattctccaa ggagtcaatt ttaccaaaaa gaaattcgga caagcttatt gctcgtaaaa
     5821 aagactggga tccaaaaaaa tatggtggtt ttgatagtcc aacggtagct tattcagtcc
     5881 tagtggttgc taaggtggaa aaagggaaat cgaagaagtt aaaatccgtt aaagagttac
     5941 tagggatcac aattctggaa agaagttcct ttgaaaaaaa tccgattgac tttttagaag
     6001 ctaaaggata taaggaagtt aaaaaagact taatcattaa actacctaaa tatagtcttt
     6061 ttgagttaga aaacggtcgt aaacggatgc tggctagtgc cggagaatta caaaaaggaa
     6121 atgagctggc tctgccaagc aaatatgtga attttttata tttagctagt cattatgaaa
     6181 agttgaaggg tagtccagaa gataacgaac aaaaacaatt gtttgtggag cagcataagc
     6241 attatttaga tgagattatt gagcaaatca gtgaattttc taagcgtgtt attttagcag
     6301 atgccaattt agataaagtt cttagtgcat ataacaaaca tagagacaaa ccaatacgtg
     6361 aacaagcaga aaatattatt catttattta cgttgacgaa tcttggagct cccgctgctt
     6421 ttaaatattt tgatacaaca attgatcgta aacgatatac gtctacaaaa gaagttttag
     6481 atgccactct tatccatcaa tccatcactg gtctttatga aacacgcatt gatttgagtc
     6541 agctaggagg tgactaataa aagcttgatc agatcccagc ttttttttga agtgcctggc
     6601 agtaagttga aaaaatttga aataaacttg gactatgtta ataaaaaaat acaaattaac
     6661 gaacaaaaag atttgaatta ttatataatt tagttaaaag caattttaaa tgagggaggt
     6721 ttccatcata tggctaaacc tttaagtcaa gaagaaagta ctttaattga aagagctact
     6781 gctactatta atagtattcc tattagtgaa gattatagtg ttgctagtgc tgctttaagt
     6841 agtgatggta gaatttttac tggtgttaat gtttatcatt ttactggtgg tccttgtgct
     6901 gaattagttg ttttaggtac tgccgccgct gctgctgctg gtaatctcac ttgtattgtt
     6961 gctattggta atgaaaatag aggtatttta agtccttgtg gtagatgtag acaagtttta
     7021 ttagatttac atcctggtat taaagctatt gttaaagata gtgatggtca acctactgct
     7081 gttggtatta gagaattatt acctagtggt tatgtttggg aaggttaatg acgtcgccgg
     7141 agcggtcgag ttctggaccg accggctcgg gttctcatga ccaaaatccc ttaacgtgag
     7201 ttttcgttcc actgagcgtc agaccccgta gaaaagatca aaggatcttc ttgagatcct
     7261 ttttttctgc gcgtaatctg ctgcttgcaa acaaaaaaac caccgctacc agcggtggtt
     7321 tgtttgccgg atcaagagct accaactctt tttccgaagg taactggctt cagcagagcg
     7381 cagataccaa atactgttct tctagtgtag ccgtagttag gccaccactt caagaactct
     7441 gtagcaccgc ctacatacct cgctctgcta atcctgttac cagtggctgc tgccagtggc
     7501 gataagtcgt gtcttaccgg gttggactca agacgatagt taccggataa ggcgcagcgg
     7561 tcgggctgaa cggggggttc gtgcacacag cccagcttgg agcgaacgac ctacaccgaa
     7621 ctgagatacc tacagcgtga gctatgagaa agcgccacgc ttcccgaagg gagaaaggcg
     7681 gacaggtatc cggtaagcgg cagggtcgga acaggagagc gcacgaggga gcttccaggg
     7741 ggaaacgcct ggtatcttta tagtcctgtc gggtttcgcc acctctgact tgagcgtcga
     7801 tttttgtgat gctcgtcagg ggggcggagc ctatggaaaa acgccagcaa cgcggccttt
     7861 ttacggttcc tggccttttg ctggcctttt gctcacatgt tctttcctgc actagatccc
     7921 cggcaagttc atccttaggg ttttcatatc tcttaaaaag tcaatttctg cttgattaat
     7981 ttcttgtgga ttattgtttt tgcggttttt cattttttat ctccttgagt attgaatttt
     8041 ttcttatata taaatatata gcaaaaacta tttttgccaa cttttttaca aaaaattttt
     8101 tattaaaaca cttagggctt tgctaaattc tcttttaaaa gaacttagta aagccctatg
     8161 gatttaagaa ctgattatac ttacgtagta aaaatactac agatattaat agtatagacc
     8221 atatcaaaat cataatcaat ttatatttat ctaaaattgt agtccataca aaatacaaaa
     8281 aaattaggtt tttctaaatt ctattttaaa agaacttagt aacacctaat ctctaaatta
     8341 cttacaaaat tctaaaatta gatttttagt tcttcatatt tctttaaaag ttttttaaga
     8401 aaatcttttt gattttcaaa aatttcatgc atcataaaac tagtaaattt ggattttttt
     8461 ttgtaaaaat cataactttc ttgggtttta agttgaaatc ttaatggttt tattggattt
     8521 tgcctagatt tttttaacgc cggactttct ttatctttta taaaattata agaattttta
     8581 ataccatttt ctattaaata atcttctttt ataagcccct cttgcagtgc agttgctaat
     8641 cttaaatact tatacgcttg agtttttgct acatcaaagt cttttataaa atcaagaaaa
     8701 gttttataac catcaaattt ataatattga ttatctttta tttcttttaa aattttaata
     8761 ttttccaccc tgtggaatat ttcttttttg aaattgtcat ttaacttttc ctttagtgtc
     8821 ttgtaataag aaattttact ttcattaatc attaaatttt gttcaacata agtatctatc
     8881 ttttttgtta aaactttaac aacacgtttt ttttccataa aaattttcct ttatttttgc
     8941 aacattttcc ttaattgata taattgttac tattttagat tttttaatat ccacttaaga
     9001 attaatccct cactagaata ttttttatta tagaattcat atacatgttt ttctaaatct
     9061 ataaatttat caacaattgc tttattatag ggtgtatcta tcttttcttt tcttaataat
     9121 cgtctcatat tctttaaata acaacaaaca ctgccggttt taaacctaaa ttctatgtaa
     9181 tatatttttg aaaaagtata tacattttca accccgttta tttcatactt tacaaaaaca
     9241 ttatttattg gttttctata accatagtaa atgcctaaaa atttgtcccc gtctttcata
     9301 ggatatagat aaagtttttg aatctctgat ttatctaata atttttcaaa aaaaattata
     9361 caccgctttt gtttgttact aactactcta tgcaatgcct ttaatatttt tgtgtgatat
     9421 atatttttat cacctttttt ttctttcagc aggaagatac tttcttttgg aaatttaatt
     9481 ttttgttcat ttattcttgc agccttaagt ccgattttca tatttaatcc ttatatagcc
     9541 tttctattta attcttttaa actcaataaa cttttttggt ttttcattag ttctaataat
     9601 tcgcaataat atgtgcaaaa cactttattg tattctattt tcttttggtt attcaaatat
     9661 tcttttataa ttggctttag aagttcaata tttacttctt tttttagttg ttcaataagg
     9721 atattgaaaa tgtttgtttt taaatcttga taattttgtt gagaattttc tttttttctt
     9781 tcaattgact tctctaattt acgctttata ttgtttaaat cgctatattt atgactttca
     9841 ataataaaat gaggcttaaa tttgtaattt tcgtatattt tttggaaact tgtttctaat
     9901 tgtttagaat tatattcatt tttttcaaat tctttttgag tgttgcatag aatttccttt
     9961 aatttttctt gtttttcttt catacaagat ttagtaaaat gtatattttt attttttagt
    10021 aatttaattt ctattatttt tatgatttta agtattttga ttatattatc tttatcaata
    10081 tttaaattga ataaaattgt aagaaaaatt gaaagaattt ttttacataa aaagttacat
    10141 ttattgaagt aatttcttac ttgatacttt tctatttcat taatctttct ttcttctttt
    10201 atattatttt tattatttaa acactccttt aaatctacac tcccattttt agtaaatcta
    10261 tctttaaggc cccttgaaac tctattttga aatcttaaat cttttttttc ttgaaagtat
    10321 ttatagattt tttggtaaca ttcttttttt gaaaaattaa gttgatagta tatttcggtc
    10381 cccaaattta cccctaagtg tttgtgataa ttagttgtga ctttaaattc tttttctaat
    10441 ttgtaaaggt aattttgcag tgtttttagt ttaacgggtg tttgactatt tcttttaagg
    10501 ttttcattaa agtaatagag tatgtttttt tgtgtgtatt tcttatatgt tttatttatg
    10561 tacgctagtg ttgagataag gactactaat ttatactgta atttattgta gcaagttgtg
    10621 gttttactgg ttttgtttat attagataag ttttccattt atagctcctt gaataccgga
    10681 ttttttatct ataaagtata tatatcacaa ttttgattta aaagtaaatt ctttttttaa
    10741 aaatacaaaa attttttata aattatatag accatgatat tgtattaata ctaattgatt
    10801 ttaatttaag gttgaactaa aataaacata gttttgtaga aaataatttt tcattatttt
    10861 gctacttgat attggatcgt aaaaatatta gggctttaca aagttctttt aaaagagaat
    10921 ttagt
//
